Addgene plasmid #98965: pCEP4-FLAG-GRM3-VN
Purpose: FLAG-tagged human mGluR3 fused to N-terminus of split Venus
Depositing lab: Erik Procko. Depositing organization: University of Illinois at Urbana-Champaign. Publication: Mapping Interaction Sites on Human Chemokine Receptors by Deep Mutational Scanning. Heredia JD, Park J, Brubaker RJ, Szymanski SK, Gill KS, Procko E. J Immunol. 2018 Apr 20. pii: jimmunol.1800343. doi: 10.4049/jimmunol.1800343. PubMed 29678950.
Backbone
  Vector backbone: pCEP4
  Backbone manufacturer: Invitrogen
  Backbone size w/o insert (bp): 10393
  Total vector size (bp): 13525
  Vector type: Mammalian Expression
  Selectable markers: Hygromycin
Growth in bacteria
  Bacterial resistance: Ampicillin, 100 μg/mL
  Growth temperature: 37°C
  Growth strain: DH5alpha
  Copy number: High Copy
Gene/Insert
  Gene/Insert name: GRM3 (alt name: mGluR3)
  Species: H. sapiens (human)
  Insert size (bp): 3132
  Mutation: Full-length, wildtype
  GenBank ID: NM_000840.2
  Entrez Gene: GRM3 (a.k.a. GLUR3, GPRC1C, MGLUR3, mGlu3)
  Promoter: CMV
  Tag / fusion protein: Signal/leader sequence from HLA class I A-2 alpha chain (N terminal on insert); FLAG (dykddddk) epitope tag (N terminal on insert); VN: Venus (I152L) N-terminal residues 1-154 (C terminal on insert)
  Cloning method: Restriction Enzyme; 5′ cloning site NheI (not destroyed); 3′ cloning site XhoI (not destroyed)
  Sequencing primers: 5′ CMV_fwd; 3′ EBV_rev
Terms and licenses: Academic/Nonprofit Terms; Industry Terms: Not Available to Industry
How to cite: pCEP4-FLAG-GRM3-VN was a gift from Erik Procko (Addgene plasmid # 98965 ; http://n2t.net/addgene:98965 ; RRID:Addgene_98965)
