[The description below was written by a language model from this plasmid's Addgene catalogue record and pLannotate feature annotations shown in this document.]
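Description:
pCEP4-FLAG-GRM3-VN is a mammalian expression plasmid built on the Invitrogen pCEP4 episomal backbone. In bacteria it is propagated through a high-copy ColE1/pUC-type origin with ampicillin resistance (AmpR). In primate cells it carries the Epstein-Barr virus oriP origin together with an EBNA1 coding sequence, which together allow the plasmid to be retained and replicated as an extrachromosomal episome. A hygromycin B phosphotransferase cassette, driven by an HSV thymidine kinase promoter and ending in the TK polyadenylation signal, permits selection of transfected cells. Several short annotated fragments (herpesvirus glycoprotein, tetracycline resistance, rop and SV40 large T pieces) appear to be backbone remnants rather than functional parts. The catalogue lists a total size of 13,525 bp, while the annotated depositor sequence is 13,332 nt, a small discrepancy the record does not explain.

The payload sits between NheI and XhoI sites under the CMV immediate early enhancer and promoter and is terminated by an SV40 poly(A) signal. It encodes full-length, wild-type human GRM3 (metabotropic glutamate receptor 3, a G protein-coupled receptor for glutamate). The coding sequence is preceded by a signal/leader sequence from the HLA class I A-2 alpha chain and a FLAG epitope. The leader directs the protein into the secretory pathway, so the FLAG tag should lie at the extracellular N-terminus, where it can be used for surface detection. The C-terminus is fused to VN, residues 1-154 of Venus carrying the I152L substitution, an improved N-terminal half for bimolecular fluorescence complementation. Paired with a partner bearing the complementary Venus fragment, the construct reports receptor proximity or association by reconstituted fluorescence. The associated publication concerns mapping interaction sites on chemokine receptors, but the record does not state what role this mGluR3 construct played in that work.
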