Features (pLannotate 1.2.2; 24 found; start..end, strand, type, name):
    475..2264    -  rep_origin     oriP: Epstein-Barr virus oriP replication origin (Yates et al., 2000)
   2269..2487    -  CDS            gL (fragment): GL_EBVB9 - Experimental evidence at protein level: Swiss-Prot protein existence level 1. The heterodimer glycoprotein H-glycoprotein L is required for the fusion of viral and plasma membranes leading to virus entry into the host cell. Acts as a functional inhibitor of gH and maintains gH in an inhibited form. Upon binding to host integrins, gL dissociates from gH leading to activation of the viral fusion glycoproteins gB and gH. Fusion of EBV with B-lymphocytes requires the additional receptor- binding protein gp42, which forms a complex with gH/gL. The heterodimer gH/gL targets also host EPHA
   2570..4495    -  CDS            EBNA1: Epstein-Barr nuclear antigen 1, also known as EBNA-1 crucial for latent viral infection, and for episomal amplification of vectors containing the oriP origin (Okita et al., 2013)
   4533..4877    -  CDS            BRRF2_EBVB9 (fragment): Protein inferred from homology: Swiss-Prot protein existence level 3. From Epstein-Barr virus (strain B95-8) (HHV-4) (Human herpesvirus 4).
   4880..4903    -  promoter       tet promoter (fragment): E. coli promoter for tetracycline efflux protein gene
   5016..5120    +  promoter       AmpR promoter: bla
   5121..5981    +  CDS            AmpR: β-lactamase; bla; confers resistance to ampicillin, carbenicillin, and related antibiotics
   6152..6740    +  rep_origin     ori: high-copy-number ColE1/pMB1/pBR322/pUC origin of replication
   6786..6944    -  CDS            TcR (fragment): tetracycline efflux protein; tet; confers resistance to tetracycline
   7065..7265    -  CDS            MDV035 (fragment): UL24_GAHVM - Protein inferred from homology: Swiss-Prot protein existence level 3. May play a role in the dispersal of host nucleolin from the nucleolus throughout the nucleus leading to a decrease in ribosome biogenesis. From Gallid herpesvirus 2 (strain Chicken/Md5/ATCC VR-987) (GaHV-2) (Marek's disease herpesvirus type 1).
   7254..7316    +  promoter       Mini-TK promoter: minimal herpes simplex virus (HSV) thymidine kinase promoter
   7359..8396    +  CDS            HygR: hygromycin B phosphotransferase confers resistance to hygromycin
   8438..8486    +  polyA_signal   HSV TK poly(A) signal: herpes simplex virus thymidine kinase polyadenylation signal (Cole and Stacy, 1985)
   8686..8910    +  CDS            gH (fragment): GH_HHV11 - Experimental evidence at protein level: Swiss-Prot protein existence level 1. The heterodimer glycoprotein H-glycoprotein L is required for the fusion of viral and plasma membranes leading to virus entry into the host cell. Following initial binding to host receptor, membrane fusion is mediated by the fusion machinery composed of gB and the heterodimer gH/gL. May also be involved in the fusion between the virion envelope and the outer nuclear membrane during virion morphogenesis. From Human herpesvirus 1 (strain 17) (HHV-1) (Human herpes simplex virus 1).
   8941..8966    -  CDS            bla(M) (fragment): β-lactamase lacking the signal sequence; bla(M); allows cytosolic expression of β-lactamase
   9140..9519    +  enhancer       CMV enhancer: human cytomegalovirus immediate early enhancer
   9521..9720    +  promoter       CMV promoter: human cytomegalovirus (CMV) immediate early promoter
   9778..9855    +  CDS            HLA-A (fragment): HLAA_HUMAN - Also known as HLAA. Experimental evidence at protein level: Swiss-Prot protein existence level 1. Allele A*74:01: Presents immunodominant HIV-1 epitopes derived from gag-pol (GQMVHQAISPR, QIYPGIKVR) and rev (RQIHSISER), carrying an aliphatic residue at position 2 and Arg anchor residue at the C-terminus. May contribute to viral load control in chronic HIV-1 infection. From Homo sapiens (Human).
   9856..9880    +  CDS            3xFLAG (fragment): three tandem FLAG® epitope tags
   9889..12438   +  CDS            GRM3: GRM3_HUMAN - Also known as GPRC1C, MGLUR3. Experimental evidence at protein level: Swiss-Prot protein existence level 1. G-protein coupled receptor for glutamate. Ligand binding causes a conformation change that triggers signaling via guanine nucleotide-binding proteins (G proteins) and modulates the activity of down-stream effectors. Signaling inhibits adenylate cyclase activity. From Homo sapiens (Human).
  12437..12900   +  CDS            VN155(I152L) (fragment): improved N-terminal fragment of mVenus for use in bimolecular fluorescence complementation (BiFC) (Kodama and Hu, 2010)
  12923..13057   -  polyA_signal   SV40 poly(A) signal: SV40 polyadenylation signal
  13080..13162   -  CDS            large T antigen (fragment): large T antigen from SV40 (simian virus 40)
  13165..13205   +  CDS            rop (fragment): Rop protein, which maintains plasmids at low copy number; rop
>Addgene plasmid #98965 | pCEP4-FLAG-GRM3-VN | depositor full sequence | sequence record 193403 | pCEP4-FLAG-GRM3-VN sequence 13332 bps
GCCCCGCCGCCGGACGAACTAAACCTGACTACGGCATCTCTGCCCCTTCTTCGCTGGTACGAGGAGCGCT
TTTGTTTTGTATTCGGGGCAGTGCATGTAATCCCTTCAGTTGGTTGGTACAACTTGCCAACTGGGCCCTG
TTCCACATGTGACACGGGGGGGGACCAAACACAAAGGGGTTCTCTGACTGTAGTTGACATCCTTATAAAT
GGATGTGCACATTTGCCAACACTGAGTGGCTTTCATCCTGGAGCAGACTTTGCATGCTGTGGACTGCAAC
ACAACATTGCCTTTATGTGTAACTCTTGGCTGAAGCTCTTACACCAATGCTGGGGGACATGTACCTCCCA
GGGGCCCAGGAAGACTACGGGAGGCTACACCAACGTCAATCAGAGGGGCCTGTGTAGCTACCGATAAGCG
GACCCTCAAGAGGGCATTAGCAATAGTGTTTATAAGGCCCCCTTGTTAACCCTAAACGGGTAGCATATGC
TTCCCGGGTAGTAGTATATACTATCCAGACTAACCCTAATTCAATAGCATATGTTACCCAACGGGAAGCA
TATGCTATCGAATTAGGGTTAGTAAAAGGGTCCTAAGGAACAGCGATATCTCCCACCCCATGAGCTGTCA
CGGTTTTATTTACATGGGGTCAGGATTCCACGAGGGTAGTGAACCATTTTAGTCACAAGGGCAGTGGCTG
AAGATCAAGGAGCGGGCAGTGAACTCTCCTGAATCTTCGCCTGCTTCTTCATTCTCCTTCGTTTAGCTAA
TAGAATAACTGCTGAGTTGTGAACAGTAAGGTGTATGTGAGGTGCTCGAAAACAAGGTTTCAGGTGACGC
CCCCAGAATAAAATTTGGACGGGGGGTTCAGTGGTGGCATTGTGCTATGACACCAATATAACCCTCACAA
ACCCCTTGGGCAATAAATACTAGTGTAGGAATGAAACATTCTGAATATCTTTAACAATAGAAATCCATGG
GGTGGGGACAAGCCGTAAAGACTGGATGTCCATCTCACACGAATTTATGGCTATGGGCAACACATAATCC
TAGTGCAATATGATACTGGGGTTATTAAGATGTGTCCCAGGCAGGGACCAAGACAGGTGAACCATGTTGT
TACACTCTATTTGTAACAAGGGGAAAGAGAGTGGACGCCGACAGCAGCGGACTCCACTGGTTGTCTCTAA
CACCCCCGAAAATTAAACGGGGCTCCACGCCAATGGGGCCCATAAACAAAGACAAGTGGCCACTCTTTTT
TTTGAAATTGTGGAGTGGGGGCACGCGTCAGCCCCCACACGCCGCCCTGCGGTTTTGGACTGTAAAATAA
GGGTGTAATAACTTGGCTGATTGTAACCCCGCTAACCACTGCGGTCAAACCACTTGCCCACAAAACCACT
AATGGCACCCCGGGGAATACCTGCATAAGTAGGTGGGCGGGCCAAGATAGGGGCGCGATTGCTGCGATCT
GGAGGACAAATTACACACACTTGCGCCTGAGCGCCAAGCACAGGGTTGTTGGTCCTCATATTCACGAGGT
CGCTGAGAGCACGGTGGGCTAATGTTGCCATGGGTAGCATATACTACCCAAATATCTGGATAGCATATGC
TATCCTAATCTATATCTGGGTAGCATAGGCTATCCTAATCTATATCTGGGTAGCATATGCTATCCTAATC
TATATCTGGGTAGTATATGCTATCCTAATTTATATCTGGGTAGCATAGGCTATCCTAATCTATATCTGGG
TAGCATATGCTATCCTAATCTATATCTGGGTAGTATATGCTATCCTAATCTGTATCCGGGTAGCATATGC
TATCCTAATAGAGATTAGGGTAGTATATGCTATCCTAATTTATATCTGGGTAGCATATACTACCCAAATA
TCTGGATAGCATATGCTATCCTAATCTATATCTGGGTAGCATATGCTATCCTAATCTATATCTGGGTAGC
ATAGGCTATCCTAATCTATATCTGGGTAGCATATGCTATCCTAATCTATATCTGGGTAGTATATGCTATC
CTAATTTATATCTGGGTAGCATAGGCTATCCTAATCTATATCTGGGTAGCATATGCTATCCTAATCTATA
TCTGGGTAGTATATGCTATCCTAATCTGTATCCGGGTAGCATATGCTATCCTCATGCATATACAGTCAGC
ATATGATACCCAGTAGTAGAGTGGGAGTGCTATCCTTTGCATATGCCGCCACCTCCCAAGGGGGCGTGAA
TTTTCGCTGCTTGTCCTTTTCCTGCATGCTGGTTGCTCCCATTCTTAGGTGAATTTAAGGAGGCCAGGCT
AAAGCCGTCGCATGTCTGATTGCTCACCAGGTAAATGTCGCTAATGTTTTCCAACGCGAGAAGGTGTTGA
GCGCGGAGCTGAGTGACGTGACAACATGGGTATGCCCAATTGCCCCATGTTGGGAGGACGAAAATGGTGA
CAAGACAGATGGCCAGAAATACACCAACAGCACGCATGATGTCTACTGGGGATTTATTCTTTAGTGCGGG
GGAATACACGGCTTTTAATACGATTGAGGGCGTCTCCTAACAAGTTACATCACTCCTGCCCTTCCTCACC
CTCATCTCCATCACCTCCTTCATCTCCGTCATCTCCGTCATCACCCTCCGCGGCAGCCCCTTCCACCATA
GGTGGAAACCAGGGAGGCAAATCTACTCCATCGTCAAAGCTGCACACAGTCACCCTGATATTGCAGGTAG
GAGCGGGCTTTGTCATAACAAGGTCCTTAATCGCATCCTTCAAAACCTCAGCAAATATATGAGTTTGTAA
AAAGACCATGAAATAACAGACAATGGACTCCCTTAGCGGGCCAGGTTGTGGGCCGGGTCCAGGGGCCATT
CCAAAGGGGAGACGACTCAATGGTGTAAGACGACATTGTGGAATAGCAAGGGCAGTTCCTCGCCTTAGGT
TGTAAAGGGAGGTCTTACTACCTCCATATACGAACACACCGGCGACCCAAGTTCCTTCGTCGGTAGTCCT
TTCTACGTGACTCCTAGCCAGGAGAGCTCTTAAACCTTCTGCAATGTTCTCAAATTTCGGGTTGGAACCT
CCTTGACCACGATGCTTTCCAAACCACCCTCCTTTTTTGCGCCTGCCTCCATCACCCTGACCCCGGGGTC
CAGTGCTTGGGCCTTCTCCTGGGTCATCTGCGGGGCCCTGCTCTATCGCTCCCGGGGGCACGTCAGGCTC
ACCATCTGGGCCACCTTCTTGGTGGTATTCAAAATAATCGGCTTCCCCTACAGGGTGGAAAAATGGCCTT
CTACCTGGAGGGGGCCTGCGCGGTGGAGACCCGGATGATGATGACTGACTACTGGGACTCCTGGGCCTCT
TTTCTCCACGTCCACGACCTCTCCCCCTGGCTCTTTCACGACTTCCCCCCCTGGCTCTTTCACGTCCTCT
ACCCCGGCGGCCTCCACTACCTCCTCGACCCCGGCCTCCACTACCTCCTCGACCCCGGCCTCCACTGCCT
CCTCGACCCCGGCCTCCACCTCCTGCTCCTGCCCCTCCTGCTCCTGCCCCTCCTCCTGCTCCTGCCCCTC
CTGCCCCTCCTGCTCCTGCCCCTCCTGCCCCTCCTGCTCCTGCCCCTCCTGCCCCTCCTGCTCCTGCCCC
TCCTGCCCCTCCTCCTGCTCCTGCCCCTCCTGCCCCTCCTCCTGCTCCTGCCCCTCCTGCCCCTCCTGCT
CCTGCCCCTCCTGCCCCTCCTGCTCCTGCCCCTCCTGCCCCTCCTGCTCCTGCCCCTCCTGCTCCTGCCC
CTCCTGCTCCTGCCCCTCCTGCTCCTGCCCCTCCTGCCCCTCCTGCCCCTCCTCCTGCTCCTGCCCCTCC
TGCTCCTGCCCCTCCTGCCCCTCCTGCCCCTCCTGCTCCTGCCCCTCCTCCTGCTCCTGCCCCTCCTGCC
CCTCCTGCCCCTCCTCCTGCTCCTGCCCCTCCTGCCCCTCCTCCTGCTCCTGCCCCTCCTCCTGCTCCTG
CCCCTCCTGCCCCTCCTGCCCCTCCTCCTGCTCCTGCCCCTCCTGCCCCTCCTCCTGCTCCTGCCCCTCC
TCCTGCTCCTGCCCCTCCTGCCCCTCCTGCCCCTCCTCCTGCTCCTGCCCCTCCTCCTGCTCCTGCCCCT
CCTGCCCCTCCTGCCCCTCCTGCCCCTCCTCCTGCTCCTGCCCCTCCTCCTGCTCCTGCCCCTCCTGCTC
CTGCCCCTCCCGCTCCTGCTCCTGCTCCTGTTCCACCGTGGGTCCCTTTGCAGCCAATGCAACTTGGACG
TTTTTGGGGTCTCCGGACACCATCTCTATGTCTTGGCCCTGATCCTGAGCCGCCCGGGGCTCCTGGTCTT
CCGCCTCCTCGTCCTCGTCCTCTTCCCCGTCCTCGTCCATGGTTATCACCCCCTCTTCTTTGAGGTCCAC
TGCCGCCGGAGCCTTCTGGTCCAGATGTGTCTCCCTTCTCTCCTAGGCCATTTCCAGGTCCTGTACCTGG
CCCCTCGTCAGACATGATTCACACTAAAAGAGATCAATAGACATCTTTATTAGACGACGCTCAGTGAATA
CAGGGAGTGCAGACTCCTGCCCCCTCCAACAGCCCCCCCACCCTCATCCCCTTCATGGTCGCTGTCAGAC
AGATCCAGGTCTGAAAATTCCCCATCCTCCGAACCATCCTCGTCCTCATCACCAATTACTCGCAGCCCGG
AAAACTCCCGCTGAACATCCTCAAGATTTGCGTCCTGAGCCTCAAGCCAGGCCTCAAATTCCTCGTCCCC
CTTTTTGCTGGACGGTAGGGATGGGGATTCTCGGGACCCCTCCTCTTCCTCTTCAAGGTCACCAGACAGA
GATGCTACTGGGGCAACGGAAGAAAAGCTGGGTGCGGCCTGTGAGGATCAGCTTATCGATGATAAGCTGT
CAAACATGAGAATTCTTGAAGACGAAAGGGCCTCGTGATACGCCTATTTTTATAGGTTAATGTCATGATA
ATAATGGTTTCTTAGACGTCAGGTGGCACTTTTCGGGGAAATGTGCGCGGAACCCCTATTTGTTTATTTT
TCTAAATACATTCAAATATGTATCCGCTCATGAGACAATAACCCTGATAAATGCTTCAATAATATTGAAA
AAGGAAGAGTATGAGTATTCAACATTTCCGTGTCGCCCTTATTCCCTTTTTTGCGGCATTTTGCCTTCCT
GTTTTTGCTCACCCAGAAACGCTGGTGAAAGTAAAAGATGCTGAAGATCAGTTGGGTGCACGAGTGGGTT
ACATCGAACTGGATCTCAACAGCGGTAAGATCCTTGAGAGTTTTCGCCCCGAAGAACGTTTTCCAATGAT
GAGCACTTTTAAAGTTCTGCTATGTGGCGCGGTATTATCCCGTGTTGACGCCGGGCAAGAGCAACTCGGT
CGCCGCATACACTATTCTCAGAATGACTTGGTTGAGTACTCACCAGTCACAGAAAAGCATCTTACGGATG
GCATGACAGTAAGAGAATTATGCAGTGCTGCCATAACCATGAGTGATAACACTGCGGCCAACTTACTTCT
GACAACGATCGGAGGACCGAAGGAGCTAACCGCTTTTTTGCACAACATGGGGGATCATGTAACTCGCCTT
GATCGTTGGGAACCGGAGCTGAATGAAGCCATACCAAACGACGAGCGTGACACCACGATGCCTGCAGCAA
TGGCAACAACGTTGCGCAAACTATTAACTGGCGAACTACTTACTCTAGCTTCCCGGCAACAATTAATAGA
CTGGATGGAGGCGGATAAAGTTGCAGGACCACTTCTGCGCTCGGCCCTTCCGGCTGGCTGGTTTATTGCT
GATAAATCTGGAGCCGGTGAGCGTGGGTCTCGCGGTATCATTGCAGCACTGGGGCCAGATGGTAAGCCCT
CCCGTATCGTAGTTATCTACACGACGGGGAGTCAGGCAACTATGGATGAACGAAATAGACAGATCGCTGA
GATAGGTGCCTCACTGATTAAGCATTGGTAACTGTCAGACCAAGTTTACTCATATATACTTTAGATTGAT
TTAAAACTTCATTTTTAATTTAAAAGGATCTAGGTGAAGATCCTTTTTGATAATCTCATGACCAAAATCC
CTTAACGTGAGTTTTCGTTCCACTGAGCGTCAGACCCCGTAGAAAAGATCAAAGGATCTTCTTGAGATCC
TTTTTTTCTGCGCGTAATCTGCTGCTTGCAAACAAAAAAACCACCGCTACCAGCGGTGGTTTGTTTGCCG
GATCAAGAGCTACCAACTCTTTTTCCGAAGGTAACTGGCTTCAGCAGAGCGCAGATACCAAATACTGTCC
TTCTAGTGTAGCCGTAGTTAGGCCACCACTTCAAGAACTCTGTAGCACCGCCTACATACCTCGCTCTGCT
AATCCTGTTACCAGTGGCTGCTGCCAGTGGCGATAAGTCGTGTCTTACCGGGTTGGACTCAAGACGATAG
TTACCGGATAAGGCGCAGCGGTCGGGCTGAACGGGGGGTTCGTGCACACAGCCCAGCTTGGAGCGAACGA
CCTACACCGAACTGAGATACCTACAGCGTGAGCTATGAGAAAGCGCCACGCTTCCCGAAGGGAGAAAGGC
GGACAGGTATCCGGTAAGCGGCAGGGTCGGAACAGGAGAGCGCACGAGGGAGCTTCCAGGGGGAAACGCC
TGGTATCTTTATAGTCCTGTCGGGTTTCGCCACCTCTGACTTGAGCGTCGATTTTTGTGATGCTCGTCAG
GGGGGCGGAGCCTATGGAAAAACGCCAGCAACGCGGCCTTTTTACGGTTCCTGGCCTTTTGCTGGCCTTG
AAGCTGTCCCTGATGGTCGTCATCTACCTGCCTGGACAGCATGGCCTGCAACGCGGGCATCCCGATGCCG
CCGGAAGCGAGAAGAATCATAATGGGGAAGGCCATCCAGCCTCGCGTCGCGAACGCCAGCAAGACGTAGC
CCAGCGCGTCGGCCCCGAGATGCGCCGCGTGCGGCTGCTGGAGATGGCGGACGCGATGGATATGTTCTGC
CAAGGGTTGGTTTGCGCATTCACAGTTCTCCGCAAGAATTGATTGGCTCCAATTCTTGGAGTGGTGAATC
CGTTAGCGAGGTGCCGCCCTGCTTCATCCCCGTGGCCCGTTGCTCGCGTTTGCTGGCGGTGTCCCCGGAA
GAAATATATTTGCATGTCTTTAGTTCTATGATGACACAAACCCCGCCCAGCGTCTTGTCATTGGCGAATT
CGAACACGCAGATGCAGTCGGGGCGGCGCGGTCCGAGGTCCACTTCGCATATTAAGGTGACGCGTGTGGC
CTCGAACACCGAGCGACCCTGCAGCGACCCGCTTAACAGCGTCAACAGCGTGCCGCAGATCCCGGGGGGC
AATGAGATATGAAAAAGCCTGAACTCACCGCGACGTCTGTCGAGAAGTTTCTGATCGAAAAGTTCGACAG
CGTCTCCGACCTGATGCAGCTCTCGGAGGGCGAAGAATCTCGTGCTTTCAGCTTCGATGTAGGAGGGCGT
GGATATGTCCTGCGGGTAAATAGCTGCGCCGATGGTTTCTACAAAGATCGTTATGTTTATCGGCACTTTG
CATCGGCCGCGCTCCCGATTCCGGAAGTGCTTGACATTGGGGAATTCAGCGAGAGCCTGACCTATTGCAT
CTCCCGCCGTGCACAGGGTGTCACGTTGCAAGACCTGCCTGAAACCGAACTGCCCGCTGTTCTGCAGCCG
GTCGCGGAGGCCATGGATGCGATCGCTGCGGCCGATCTTAGCCAGACGAGCGGGTTCGGCCCATTCGGAC
CGCAAGGAATCGGTCAATACACTACATGGCGTGATTTCATATGCGCGATTGCTGATCCCCATGTGTATCA
CTGGCAAACTGTGATGGACGACACCGTCAGTGCGTCCGTCGCGCAGGCTCTCGATGAGCTGATGCTTTGG
GCCGAGGACTGCCCCGAAGTCCGGCACCTCGTGCACGCGGATTTCGGCTCCAACAATGTCCTGACGGACA
ATGGCCGCATAACAGCGGTCATTGACTGGAGCGAGGCGATGTTCGGGGATTCCCAATACGAGGTCGCCAA
CATCTTCTTCTGGAGGCCGTGGTTGGCTTGTATGGAGCAGCAGACGCGCTACTTCGAGCGGAGGCATCCG
GAGCTTGCAGGATCGCCGCGGCTCCGGGCGTATATGCTCCGCATTGGTCTTGACCAACTCTATCAGAGCT
TGGTTGACGGCAATTTCGATGATGCAGCTTGGGCGCAGGGTCGATGCGACGCAATCGTCCGATCCGGAGC
CGGGACTGTCGGGCGTACACAAATCGCCCGCAGAAGCGCGGCCGTCTGGACCGATGGCTGTGTAGAAGTA
CTCGCCGATAGTGGAAACCGACGCCCCAGCACTCGTCCGGATCGGGAGATGGGGGAGGCTAACTGAAACA
CGGAAGGAGACAATACCGGAAGGAACCCGCGCTATGACGGCAATAAAAAGACAGAATAAAACGCACGGGT
GTTGGGTCGTTTGTTCATAAACGCGGGGTTCGGTCCCAGGGCTGGCACTCTGTCGATACCCCACCGAGAC
CCCATTGGGGCCAATACGCCCGCGTTTCTTCCTTTTCCCCACCCCACCCCCCAAGTTCGGGTGAAGGCCC
AGGGCTCGCAGCCAACGTCGGGGCGGCAGGCCCTGCCATAGCCACTGGCCCCGTGGGTTAGGGACGGGGT
CCCCCATGGGGAATGGTTTATGGTTCGTGGGGGTTATTATTTTGGGCGTTGCGTGGGGTCAGGTCCACGA
CTGGACTGAGCAGACAGACCCATGGTTTTTGGATGGCCTGGGCATGGACCGCATGTACTGGCGCGACACG
AACACCGGGCGTCTGTGGCTGCCAAACACCCCCGACCCCCAAAAACCACCGCGCGGATTTCTGGCGTGCC
AAGCTAGTCGACCAATTCTCATGTTTGACAGCTTATCATCGCAGATCCGGGCAACGTTGTTGCCATTGCT
GCAGGCGCAGAACTGGTAGGTATGGAAGATCTATACATTGAATCAATATTGGCAATTAGCCATATTAGTC
ATTGGTTATATAGCATAAATCAATATTGGCTATTGGCCATTGCATACGTTGTATCTATATCATAATATGT
ACATTTATATTGGCTCATGTCCAATATGACCGCCATGTTGACATTGATTATTGACTAGTTATTAATAGTA
ATCAATTACGGGGTCATTAGTTCATAGCCCATATATGGAGTTCCGCGTTACATAACTTACGGTAAATGGC
CCGCCTGGCTGACCGCCCAACGACCCCCGCCCATTGACGTCAATAATGACGTATGTTCCCATAGTAACGC
CAATAGGGACTTTCCATTGACGTCAATGGGTGGAGTATTTACGGTAAACTGCCCACTTGGCAGTACATCA
AGTGTATCATATGCCAAGTCCGCCCCCTATTGACGTCAATGACGGTAAATGGCCCGCCTGGCATTATGCC
CAGTACATGACCTTACGGGACTTTCCTACTTGGCAGTACATCTACGTATTAGTCATCGCTATTACCATGG
TGATGCGGTTTTGGCAGTACACCAATGGGCGTGGATAGCGGTTTGACTCACGGGGATTTCCAAGTCTCCA
CCCCATTGACGTCAATGGGAGTTTGTTTTGGCACCAAAATCAACGGGACTTTCCAAAATGTCGTAATAAC
CCCGCCCCGTTGACGCAAATGGGCGGTAGGCGTGTACGGTGGGAGGTCTATATAAGCAGAGCTCGTTTAG
TGAACCGTCAGATCTCTAGAAGCTGGGTACCAGCTGCTAGCGCCACCATGGCCGTCATGGCGCCCCGAAC
CCTCGTCCTGCTACTCTCGGGGGCCCTGGCCCTGACCCAGACCTGGGCGGGCTCCGACTACAAGGACGAT
GATGACAAGGGAGGATCCAGGAGAGAGATTAAAATAGAAGGTGACCTTGTTTTAGGGGGCCTGTTTCCTA
TTAACGAAAAAGGCACTGGAACTGAAGAATGTGGGCGAATCAATGAAGACCGAGGGATTCAACGCCTGGA
AGCCATGTTGTTTGCTATTGATGAAATCAACAAAGATGATTACTTGCTACCAGGAGTGAAGTTGGGTGTT
CACATTTTGGATACATGTTCAAGGGATACCTATGCATTGGAGCAATCACTGGAGTTTGTCAGGGCATCTT
TGACAAAAGTGGATGAAGCTGAGTATATGTGTCCTGATGGATCCTATGCCATTCAAGAAAACATCCCACT
TCTCATTGCAGGGGTCATTGGTGGCTCTTATAGCAGTGTTTCCATACAGGTGGCAAACCTGCTGCGGCTC
TTCCAGATCCCTCAGATCAGCTACGCATCCACCAGCGCCAAACTCAGTGATAAGTCGCGCTATGATTACT
TTGCCAGGACCGTGCCCCCCGACTTCTACCAGGCCAAAGCCATGGCTGAGATCTTGCGCTTCTTCAACTG
GACCTACGTGTCCACAGTAGCCTCCGAGGGTGATTACGGGGAGACAGGGATCGAGGCCTTCGAGCAGGAA
GCCCGCCTGCGCAACATCTGCATCGCTACGGCGGAGAAGGTGGGCCGCTCCAACATCCGCAAGTCCTACG
ACAGCGTGATCCGAGAACTGTTGCAGAAGCCCAACGCGCGCGTCGTGGTCCTCTTCATGCGCAGCGACGA
CTCGCGGGAGCTCATTGCAGCCGCCAGCCGCGCCAATGCCTCCTTCACCTGGGTGGCCAGCGACGGCTGG
GGCGCGCAGGAGAGCATCATCAAGGGCAGCGAGCATGTGGCCTACGGCGCCATCACCCTGGAGCTGGCCT
CCCAGCCTGTCCGCCAGTTCGACCGCTACTTCCAGAGCCTCAACCCCTACAACAACCACCGCAACCCCTG
GTTCCGGGACTTCTGGGAGCAAAAGTTTCAGTGCAGCCTCCAGAACAAACGCAACCACAGGCGCGTCTGC
GACAAGCACCTGGCCATCGACAGCAGCAACTACGAGCAAGAGTCCAAGATCATGTTTGTGGTGAACGCGG
TGTATGCCATGGCCCACGCTTTGCACAAAATGCAGCGCACCCTCTGTCCCAACACTACCAAGCTTTGTGA
TGCTATGAAGATCCTGGATGGGAAGAAGTTGTACAAGGATTACTTGCTGAAAATCAACTTCACGGCTCCA
TTCAACCCAAATAAAGATGCAGATAGCATAGTCAAGTTTGACACTTTTGGAGATGGAATGGGGCGATACA
ACGTGTTCAATTTCCAAAATGTAGGTGGAAAGTATTCCTACTTGAAAGTTGGTCACTGGGCAGAAACCTT
ATCGCTAGATGTCAACTCTATCCACTGGTCCCGGAACTCAGTCCCCACTTCCCAGTGCAGCGACCCCTGT
GCCCCCAATGAAATGAAGAATATGCAACCAGGGGATGTCTGCTGCTGGATTTGCATCCCCTGTGAACCCT
ACGAATACCTGGCTGATGAGTTTACCTGTATGGATTGTGGGTCTGGACAGTGGCCCACTGCAGACCTAAC
TGGATGCTATGACCTTCCTGAGGACTACATCAGGTGGGAAGACGCCTGGGCCATTGGCCCAGTCACCATT
GCCTGTCTGGGTTTTATGTGTACATGCATGGTTGTAACTGTTTTTATCAAGCACAACAACACACCCTTGG
TCAAAGCATCGGGCCGAGAACTCTGCTACATCTTATTGTTTGGGGTTGGCCTGTCATACTGCATGACATT
CTTCTTCATTGCCAAGCCATCACCAGTCATCTGTGCATTGCGCCGACTCGGGCTGGGGAGTTCCTTCGCT
ATCTGTTACTCAGCCCTGCTGACCAAGACAAACTGCATTGCCCGCATCTTCGATGGGGTCAAGAATGGCG
CTCAGAGGCCAAAATTCATCAGCCCCAGTTCTCAGGTTTTCATCTGCCTGGGTCTGATCCTGGTGCAAAT
TGTGATGGTGTCTGTGTGGCTCATCCTGGAGGCCCCAGGCACCAGGAGGTATACCCTTGCAGAGAAGCGG
GAAACAGTCATCCTAAAATGCAATGTCAAAGATTCCAGCATGTTGATCTCTCTTACCTACGATGTGATCC
TGGTGATCTTATGCACTGTGTACGCCTTCAAAACGCGGAAGTGCCCAGAAAATTTCAACGAAGCTAAGTT
CATAGGTTTTACCATGTACACCACGTGCATCATCTGGTTGGCCTTCCTCCCTATATTTTATGTGACATCA
AGTGACTACAGAGTGCAGACGACAACCATGTGCATCTCTGTCAGCCTGAGTGGCTTTGTGGTCTTGGGCT
GTTTGTTTGCACCCAAGGTTCACATCATCCTGTTTCAACCCCAGAAGAATGTTGTCACACACAGACTGCA
CCTCAACAGGTTCAGTGTCAGTGGAACTGGGACCACATACTCTCAGTCCTCTGCAAGCACGTATGTGCCA
ACGGTGTGCAATGGGCGGGAAGTCCTCGACTCCACCACCTCATCTCTGGTGAGCAAGGGCGAGGAGCTGT
TCACCGGGGTGGTGCCCATCCTGGTCGAGCTGGACGGCGACGTAAACGGCCACAAGTTCAGCGTGTCCGG
CGAGGGCGAGGGCGATGCCACCTACGGCAAGCTGACCCTGAAGCTGATCTGCACCACCGGCAAGCTGCCC
GTGCCCTGGCCCACCCTCGTGACCACCCTGGGCTACGGCCTGCAGTGCTTCGCCCGCTACCCCGACCACA
TGAAGCAGCACGACTTCTTCAAGTCCGCCATGCCCGAAGGCTACGTCCAGGAGCGCACCATCTTCTTCAA
GGACGACGGCAACTACAAGACCCGCGCCGAGGTGAAGTTCGAGGGCGACACCCTGGTGAACCGCATCGAG
CTGAAGGGCATCGACTTCAAGGAGGACGGCAACATCCTGGGGCACAAGCTGGAGTACAACTACAACAGCC
ACAACGTCTATCTGACCGCCTAACTCGAGGCCGGCAAGGCCGGATCCAGACATGATAAGATACATTGATG
AGTTTGGACAAACCACAACTAGAATGCAGTGAAAAAAATGCTTTATTTGTGAAATTTGTGATGCTATTGC
TTTATTTGTAACCATTATAAGCTGCAATAAACAAGTTAACAACAACAATTGCATTCATTTTATGTTTCAG
GTTCAGGGGGAGGTGGGGAGGTTTTTTAAAGCAAGTAAAACCTCTACAAATGTGGTATGGCTGATTATGA
TCCGGCTGCCTCGCGCGTTTCGGTGATGACGGTGAAAACCTCTGACACATGCAGCTCCCGGAGACGGTCA
CAGCTTGTCTGTAAGCGGATGCCGGGAGCAGACAAGCCCGTCAGGGCGCGTCAGCGGGTGTTGGCGGGTG
TCGGGGCGCAGCCATGACCGGTCGACTCTAGA
