>Addgene plasmid #98965 | pCEP4-FLAG-GRM3-VN | addgene partial sequence | sequence record 193150 | Addgene partial NGS Result
TGCTCCTGTTCCACCGTGGGTCCCTTTGCAGCCAATGCAACTTGGACGTTTTTGGGGTCTCCGGACACCA
TCTCTATGTCTTGGCCCTGATCCTGAGCCGCCCGGGGCTCCTGGTCTTCCGCCTCCTCGTCCTCGTCCTC
TTCCCCGTCCTCGTCCATGGTTATCACCCCCTCTTCTTTGAGGTCCACTGCCGCCGGAGCCTTCTGGTCC
AGATGTGTCTCCCTTCTCTCCTAGGCCATTTCCAGGTCCTGTACCTGGCCCCTCGTCAGACATGATTCAC
ACTAAAAGAGATCAATAGACATCTTTATTAGACGACGCTCAGTGAATACAGGGAGTGCAGACTCCTGCCC
CCTCCAACAGCCCCCCCACCCTCATCCCCTTCATGGTCGCTGTCAGACAGATCCAGGTCTGAAAATTCCC
CATCCTCCGAACCATCCTCGTCCTCATCACCAATTACTCGCAGCCCGGAAAACTCCCGCTGAACATCCTC
AAGATTTGCGTCCTGAGCCTCAAGCCAGGCCTCAAATTCCTCGTCCCCCTTTTTGCTGGACGGTAGGGAT
GGGGATTCTCGGGACCCCTCCTCTTCCTCTTCAAGGTCACCAGACAGAGATGCTACTGGGGCAACGGAAG
AAAAGCTGGGTGCGGCCTGTGAGGATCAGCTTATCGATGATAAGCTGTCAAACATGAGAATTCTTGAAGA
CGAAAGGGCCTCGTGATACGCCTATTTTTATAGGTTAATGTCATGATAATAATGGTTTCTTAGACGTCAG
GTGGCACTTTTCGGGGAAATGTGCGCGGAACCCCTATTTGTTTATTTTTCTAAATACATTCAAATATGTA
TCCGCTCATGAGACAATAACCCTGATAAATGCTTCAATAATATTGAAAAAGGAAGAGTATGAGTATTCAA
CATTTCCGTGTCGCCCTTATTCCCTTTTTTGCGGCATTTTGCCTTCCTGTTTTTGCTCACCCAGAAACGC
TGGTGAAAGTAAAAGATGCTGAAGATCAGTTGGGTGCACGAGTGGGTTACATCGAACTGGATCTCAACAG
CGGTAAGATCCTTGAGAGTTTTCGCCCCGAAGAACGTTTTCCAATGATGAGCACTTTTAAAGTTCTGCTA
TGTGGCGCGGTATTATCCCGTGTTGACGCCGGGCAAGAGCAACTCGGTCGCCGCATACACTATTCTCAGA
ATGACTTGGTTGAGTACTCACCAGTCACAGAAAAGCATCTTACGGATGGCATGACAGTAAGAGAATTATG
CAGTGCTGCCATAACCATGAGTGATAACACTGCGGCCAACTTACTTCTGACAACGATCGGAGGACCGAAG
GAGCTAACCGCTTTTTTGCACAACATGGGGGATCATGTAACTCGCCTTGATCGTTGGGAACCGGAGCTGA
ATGAAGCCATACCAAACGACGAGCGTGACACCACGATGCCTGCAGCAATGGCAACAACGTTGCGCAAACT
ATTAACTGGCGAACTACTTACTCTAGCTTCCCGGCAACAATTAATAGACTGGATGGAGGCGGATAAAGTT
GCAGGACCACTTCTGCGCTCGGCCCTTCCGGCTGGCTGGTTTATTGCTGATAAATCTGGAGCCGGTGAGC
GTGGGTCTCGCGGTATCATTGCAGCACTGGGGCCAGATGGTAAGCCCTCCCGTATCGTAGTTATCTACAC
GACGGGGAGTCAGGCAACTATGGATGAACGAAATAGACAGATCGCTGAGATAGGTGCCTCACTGATTAAG
CATTGGTAACTGTCAGACCAAGTTTACTCATATATACTTTAGATTGATTTAAAACTTCATTTTTAATTTA
AAAGGATCTAGGTGAAGATCCTTTTTGATAATCTCATGACCAAAATCCCTTAACGTGAGTTTTCGTTCCA
CTGAGCGTCAGACCCCGTAGAAAAGATCAAAGGATCTTCTTGAGATCCTTTTTTTCTGCGCGTAATCTGC
TGCTTGCAAACAAAAAAACCACCGCTACCAGCGGTGGTTTGTTTGCCGGATCAAGAGCTACCAACTCTTT
TTCCGAAGGTAACTGGCTTCAGCAGAGCGCAGATACCAAATACTGTCCTTCTAGTGTAGCCGTAGTTAGG
CCACCACTTCAAGAACTCTGTAGCACCGCCTACATACCTCGCTCTGCTAATCCTGTTACCAGTGGCTGCT
GCCAGTGGCGATAAGTCGTGTCTTACCGGGTTGGACTCAAGACGATAGTTACCGGATAAGGCGCAGCGGT
CGGGCTGAACGGGGGGTTCGTGCACACAGCCCAGCTTGGAGCGAACGACCTACACCGAACTGAGATACCT
ACAGCGTGAGCTATGAGAAAGCGCCACGCTTCCCGAAGGGAGAAAGGCGGACAGGTATCCGGTAAGCGGC
AGGGTCGGAACAGGAGAGCGCACGAGGGAGCTTCCAGGGGGAAACGCCTGGTATCTTTATAGTCCTGTCG
GGTTTCGCCACCTCTGACTTGAGCGTCGATTTTTGTGATGCTCGTCAGGGGGGCGGAGCCTATGGAAAAA
CGCCAGCAACGCGGCCTTTTTACGGTTCCTGGCCTTTTGCTGGCCTTGAAGCTGTCCCTGATGGTCGTCA
TCTACCTGCCTGGACAGCATGGCCTGCAACGCGGGCATCCCGATGCCGCCGGAAGCGAGAAGAATCATAA
TGGGGAAGGCCATCCAGCCTCGCGTCGCGAACGCCAGCAAGACGTAGCCCAGCGCGTCGGCCCCGAGATG
CGCCGCGTGCGGCTGCTGGAGATGGCGGACGCGATGGATATGTTCTGCCAAGGGTTGGTTTGCGCATTCA
CAGTTCTCCGCAAGAATTGATTGGCTCCAATTCTTGGAGTGGTGAATCCGTTAGCGAGGTGCCGCCCTGC
TTCATCCCCGTGGCCCGTTGCTCGCGTTTGCTGGCGGTGTCCCCGGAAGAAATATATTTGCATGTCTTTA
GTTCTATGATGACACAAACCCCGCCCAGCGTCTTGTCATTGGCGAATTCGAACACGCAGATGCAGTCGGG
GCGGCGCGGTCCGAGGTCCACTTCGCATATTAAGGTGACGCGTGTGGCCTCGAACACCGAGCGACCCTGC
AGCGACCCGCTTAACAGCGTCAACAGCGTGCCGCAGATCCCGGGGGGCAATGAGATATGAAAAAGCCTGA
ACTCACCGCGACGTCTGTCGAGAAGTTTCTGATCGAAAAGTTCGACAGCGTCTCCGACCTGATGCAGCTC
TCGGAGGGCGAAGAATCTCGTGCTTTCAGCTTCGATGTAGGAGGGCGTGGATATGTCCTGCGGGTAAATA
GCTGCGCCGATGGTTTCTACAAAGATCGTTATGTTTATCGGCACTTTGCATCGGCCGCGCTCCCGATTCC
GGAAGTGCTTGACATTGGGGAATTCAGCGAGAGCCTGACCTATTGCATCTCCCGCCGTGCACAGGGTGTC
ACGTTGCAAGACCTGCCTGAAACCGAACTGCCCGCTGTTCTGCAGCCGGTCGCGGAGGCCATGGATGCGA
TCGCTGCGGCCGATCTTAGCCAGACGAGCGGGTTCGGCCCATTCGGACCGCAAGGAATCGGTCAATACAC
TACATGGCGTGATTTCATATGCGCGATTGCTGATCCCCATGTGTATCACTGGCAAACTGTGATGGACGAC
ACCGTCAGTGCGTCCGTCGCGCAGGCTCTCGATGAGCTGATGCTTTGGGCCGAGGACTGCCCCGAAGTCC
GGCACCTCGTGCACGCGGATTTCGGCTCCAACAATGTCCTGACGGACAATGGCCGCATAACAGCGGTCAT
TGACTGGAGCGAGGCGATGTTCGGGGATTCCCAATACGAGGTCGCCAACATCTTCTTCTGGAGGCCGTGG
TTGGCTTGTATGGAGCAGCAGACGCGCTACTTCGAGCGGAGGCATCCGGAGCTTGCAGGATCGCCGCGGC
TCCGGGCGTATATGCTCCGCATTGGTCTTGACCAACTCTATCAGAGCTTGGTTGACGGCAATTTCGATGA
TGCAGCTTGGGCGCAGGGTCGATGCGACGCAATCGTCCGATCCGGAGCCGGGACTGTCGGGCGTACACAA
ATCGCCCGCAGAAGCGCGGCCGTCTGGACCGATGGCTGTGTAGAAGTACTCGCCGATAGTGGAAACCGAC
GCCCCAGCACTCGTCCGGATCGGGAGATGGGGGAGGCTAACTGAAACACGGAAGGAGACAATACCGGAAG
GAACCCGCGCTATGACGGCAATAAAAAGACAGAATAAAACGCACGGGTGTTGGGTCGTTTGTTCATAAAC
GCGGGGTTCGGTCCCAGGGCTGGCACTCTGTCGATACCCCACCGAGACCCCATTGGGGCCAATACGCCCG
CGTTTCTTCCTTTTCCCCACCCCACCCCCCAAGTTCGGGTGAAGGCCCAGGGCTCGCAGCCAACGTCGGG
GCGGCAGGCCCTGCCATAGCCACTGGCCCCGTGGGTTAGGGACGGGGTCCCCCATGGGGAATGGTTTATG
GTTCGTGGGGGTTATTATTTTGGGCGTTGCGTGGGGTCAGGTCCACGACTGGACTGAGCAGACAGACCCA
TGGTTTTTGGATGGCCTGGGCATGGACCGCATGTACTGGCGCGACACGAACACCGGGCGTCTGTGGCTGC
CAAACACCCCCGACCCCCAAAAACCACCGCGCGGATTTCTGGCGTGCCAAGCTAGTCGACCAATTCTCAT
GTTTGACAGCTTATCATCGCAGATCCGGGCAACGTTGTTGCCATTGCTGCAGGCGCAGAACTGGTAGGTA
TGGAAGATCTATACATTGAATCAATATTGGCAATTAGCCATATTAGTCATTGGTTATATAGCATAAATCA
ATATTGGCTATTGGCCATTGCATACGTTGTATCTATATCATAATATGTACATTTATATTGGCTCATGTCC
AATATGACCGCCATGTTGACATTGATTATTGACTAGTTATTAATAGTAATCAATTACGGGGTCATTAGTT
CATAGCCCATATATGGAGTTCCGCGTTACATAACTTACGGTAAATGGCCCGCCTGGCTGACCGCCCAACG
ACCCCCGCCCATTGACGTCAATAATGACGTATGTTCCCATAGTAACGCCAATAGGGACTTTCCATTGACG
TCAATGGGTGGAGTATTTACGGTAAACTGCCCACTTGGCAGTACATCAAGTGTATCATATGCCAAGTCCG
CCCCCTATTGACGTCAATGACGGTAAATGGCCCGCCTGGCATTATGCCCAGTACATGACCTTACGGGACT
TTCCTACTTGGCAGTACATCTACGTATTAGTCATCGCTATTACCATGGTGATGCGGTTTTGGCAGTACAC
CAATGGGCGTGGATAGCGGTTTGACTCACGGGGATTTCCAAGTCTCCACCCCATTGACGTCAATGGGAGT
TTGTTTTGGCACCAAAATCAACGGGACTTTCCAAAATGTCGTAATAACCCCGCCCCGTTGACGCAAATGG
GCGGTAGGCGTGTACGGTGGGAGGTCTATATAAGCAGAGCTCGTTTAGTGAACCGTCAGATCTCTAGAAG
CTGGGTACCAGCTGCTAGCGCCACCATGGCCGTCATGGCGCCCCGAACCCTCGTCCTGCTACTCTCGGGG
GCCCTGGCCCTGACCCAGACCTGGGCGGGCTCCGACTACAAGGACGATGATGACAAGGGAGGATCCAGGA
GAGAGATTAAAATAGAAGGTGACCTTGTTTTAGGGGGCCTGTTTCCTATTAACGAAAAAGGCACTGGAAC
TGAAGAATGTGGGCGAATCAATGAAGACCGAGGGATTCAACGCCTGGAAGCCATGTTGTTTGCTATTGAT
GAAATCAACAAAGATGATTACTTGCTACCAGGAGTGAAGTTGGGTGTTCACATTTTGGATACATGTTCAA
GGGATACCTATGCATTGGAGCAATCACTGGAGTTTGTCAGGGCATCTTTGACAAAAGTGGATGAAGCTGA
GTATATGTGTCCTGATGGATCCTATGCCATTCAAGAAAACATCCCACTTCTCATTGCAGGGGTCATTGGT
GGCTCTTATAGCAGTGTTTCCATACAGGTGGCAAACCTGCTGCGGCTCTTCCAGATCCCTCAGATCAGCT
ACGCATCCACCAGCGCCAAACTCAGTGATAAGTCGCGCTATGATTACTTTGCCAGGACCGTGCCCCCCGA
CTTCTACCAGGCCAAAGCCATGGCTGAGATCTTGCGCTTCTTCAACTGGACCTACGTGTCCACAGTAGCC
TCCGAGGGTGATTACGGGGAGACAGGGATCGAGGCCTTCGAGCAGGAAGCCCGCCTGCGCAACATCTGCA
TCGCTACGGCGGAGAAGGTGGGCCGCTCCAACATCCGCAAGTCCTACGACAGCGTGATCCGAGAACTGTT
GCAGAAGCCCAACGCGCGCGTCGTGGTCCTCTTCATGCGCAGCGACGACTCGCGGGAGCTCATTGCAGCC
GCCAGCCGCGCCAATGCCTCCTTCACCTGGGTGGCCAGCGACGGCTGGGGCGCGCAGGAGAGCATCATCA
AGGGCAGCGAGCATGTGGCCTACGGCGCCATCACCCTGGAGCTGGCCTCCCAGCCTGTCCGCCAGTTCGA
CCGCTACTTCCAGAGCCTCAACCCCTACAACAACCACCGCAACCCCTGGTTCCGGGACTTCTGGGAGCAA
AAGTTTCAGTGCAGCCTCCAGAACAAACGCAACCACAGGCGCGTCTGCGACAAGCACCTGGCCATCGACA
GCAGCAACTACGAGCAAGAGTCCAAGATCATGTTTGTGGTGAACGCGGTGTATGCCATGGCCCACGCTTT
GCACAAAATGCAGCGCACCCTCTGTCCCAACACTACCAAGCTTTGTGATGCTATGAAGATCCTGGATGGG
AAGAAGTTGTACAAGGATTACTTGCTGAAAATCAACTTCACGGCTCCATTCAACCCAAATAAAGATGCAG
ATAGCATAGTCAAGTTTGACACTTTTGGAGATGGAATGGGGCGATACAACGTGTTCAATTTCCAAAATGT
AGGTGGAAAGTATTCCTACTTGAAAGTTGGTCACTGGGCAGAAACCTTATCGCTAGATGTCAACTCTATC
CACTGGTCCCGGAACTCAGTCCCCACTTCCCAGTGCAGCGACCCCTGTGCCCCCAATGAAATGAAGAATA
TGCAACCAGGGGATGTCTGCTGCTGGATTTGCATCCCCTGTGAACCCTACGAATACCTGGCTGATGAGTT
TACCTGTATGGATTGTGGGTCTGGACAGTGGCCCACTGCAGACCTAACTGGATGCTATGACCTTCCTGAG
GACTACATCAGGTGGGAAGACGCCTGGGCCATTGGCCCAGTCACCATTGCCTGTCTGGGTTTTATGTGTA
CATGCATGGTTGTAACTGTTTTTATCAAGCACAACAACACACCCTTGGTCAAAGCATCGGGCCGAGAACT
CTGCTACATCTTATTGTTTGGGGTTGGCCTGTCATACTGCATGACATTCTTCTTCATTGCCAAGCCATCA
CCAGTCATCTGTGCATTGCGCCGACTCGGGCTGGGGAGTTCCTTCGCTATCTGTTACTCAGCCCTGCTGA
CCAAGACAAACTGCATTGCCCGCATCTTCGATGGGGTCAAGAATGGCGCTCAGAGGCCAAAATTCATCAG
CCCCAGTTCTCAGGTTTTCATCTGCCTGGGTCTGATCCTGGTGCAAATTGTGATGGTGTCTGTGTGGCTC
ATCCTGGAGGCCCCAGGCACCAGGAGGTATACCCTTGCAGAGAAGCGGGAAACAGTCATCCTAAAATGCA
ATGTCAAAGATTCCAGCATGTTGATCTCTCTTACCTACGATGTGATCCTGGTGATCTTATGCACTGTGTA
CGCCTTCAAAACGCGGAAGTGCCCAGAAAATTTCAACGAAGCTAAGTTCATAGGTTTTACCATGTACACC
ACGTGCATCATCTGGTTGGCCTTCCTCCCTATATTTTATGTGACATCAAGTGACTACAGAGTGCAGACGA
CAACCATGTGCATCTCTGTCAGCCTGAGTGGCTTTGTGGTCTTGGGCTGTTTGTTTGCACCCAAGGTTCA
CATCATCCTGTTTCAACCCCAGAAGAATGTTGTCACACACAGACTGCACCTCAACAGGTTCAGTGTCAGT
GGAACTGGGACCACATACTCTCAGTCCTCTGCAAGCACGTATGTGCCAACGGTGTGCAATGGGCGGGAAG
TCCTCGACTCCACCACCTCATCTCTGGTGAGCAAGGGCGAGGAGCTGTTCACCGGGGTGGTGCCCATCCT
GGTCGAGCTGGACGGCGACGTAAACGGCCACAAGTTCAGCGTGTCCGGCGAGGGCGAGGGCGATGCCACC
TACGGCAAGCTGACCCTGAAGCTGATCTGCACCACCGGCAAGCTGCCCGTGCCCTGGCCCACCCTCGTGA
CCACCCTGGGCTACGGCCTGCAGTGCTTCGCCCGCTACCCCGACCACATGAAGCAGCACGACTTCTTCAA
GTCCGCCATGCCCGAAGGCTACGTCCAGGAGCGCACCATCTTCTTCAAGGACGACGGCAACTACAAGACC
CGCGCCGAGGTGAAGTTCGAGGGCGACACCCTGGTGAACCGCATCGAGCTGAAGGGCATCGACTTCAAGG
AGGACGGCAACATCCTGGGGCACAAGCTGGAGTACAACTACAACAGCCACAACGTCTATCTGACCGCCTA
ACTCGAGGCCGGCAAGGCCGGATCCAGACATGATAAGATACATTGATGAGTTTGGACAAACCACAACTAG
AATGCAGTGAAAAAAATGCTTTATTTGTGAAATTTGTGATGCTATTGCTTTATTTGTAACCATTATAAGC
TGCAATAAACAAGTTAACAACAACAATTGCATTCATTTTATGTTTCAGGTTCAGGGGGAGGTGTGGGAGG
TTTTTTAAAGCAAGTAAAACCTCTACAAATGTGGTATGGCTGATTATGATCCGGCTGCCTCGCGCGTTTC
GGTGATGACGGTGAAAACCTCTGACACATGCAGCTCCCGGAGACGGTCACAGCTTGTCTGTAAGCGGATG
CCGGGAGCAGACAAGCCCGTCAGGGCGCGTCAGCGGGTGTTGGCGGGTGTCGGGGCGCAGCCATGAGGTC
GACTCTAGAGGATCGATCCCCGCCCCGGACGAACTAAACCTGACTACGACATCTCTGCCCCTTCTTCGCG
GGGCAGTGCATGTAATCCCTTCAGTTGGTTGGTACAACTTGCCAACTGGGCCCTGTTCCACATGTGACAC
GGGGGGGGACCAAACACAAAGGGGTTCTCTGACTGTAGTTGACATCCTTATAAATGGATGTGCACATTTG
CCAACACTGAGTGGCTTTCATCCTGGAGCAGACTTTGCAGTCTGTGGACTGCAACACAACATTGCCTTTA
TGTGTAACTCTTGGCTGAAGCTCTTACACCAATGCTGGGGGACATGTACCTCCCAGGGGCCCAGGAAGAC
TACGGGAGGCTACACCAACGTCAATCAGAGGGGCCTGTGTAGCTACCGATAAGCGGACCCTCAAGAGGGC
ATTAGCAATAGTGTTTATAAGGCCCCCTTGTTAACCCTAAACGGGTAGCATATGCTTCCCGGGTAGTAGT
ATATACTATCCAGACTAACCCTAATTCAATAGCATATGTTACCCAACGGGAAGCATATGCTATCGAATTA
GGGTTAGTAAAAGGGTCCTAAGGAACAGCGATATCTCCCACCCCATGAGCTGTCACGGTTTTATTTACAT
GGGGTCAGGATTCCACGAGGGTAGTGAACCATTTTAGTCACAAGGGCAGTGGCTGAAGATCAAGGAGCGG
GCAGTGAACTCTCCTGAATCTTCGCCTGCTTCTTCATTCTCCTTCGTTTAGCTAATAGAATAACTGCTGA
GTTGTGAACAGTAAGGTGTATGTGAGGTGCTCGAAAACAAGGTTTCAGGTGACGCCCCCAGAATAAAATT
TGGACGGGGGGTTCAGTGGTGGCATTGTGCTATGACACCAATATAACCCTCACAAACCCCTTGGGCAATA
AATACTAGTGTAGGAATGAAACATTCTGAATATCTTTAACAATAGAAATCCATGGGGTGGGGACAAGCCG
TAAAGACTGGATGTCCATCTCACACGAATTTATGGCTATGGGCAACACATAATCCTAGTGCAATATGATA
CTGGGGTTATTAAGATGTGTCCCAGGCAGGGACCAAGACAGGTGAACCATGTTGTTACACTCTATTTGTA
ACAAGGGGAAAGAGAGTGGACGCCGACAGCAGCGGACTCCACTGGTTGTCTCTAACACCCCCGAAAATTA
AACGGGGCTCCACGCCAATGGGGCCCATAAACAAAGACAAGTGGCCACTCTTTTTTTTGAAATTGTGGAG
TGGGGGCACGCGTCAGCCCCCACACGCCGCCCTGCGGTTTTGGACTGTAAAATAAGGGTGTAATAACTTG
GCTGATTGTAACCCCGCTAACCACTGCGGTCAAACCACTTGCCCACAAAACCACTAATGGCACCCCGGGG
AATACCTGCATAAGTAGGTGGGCGGGCCAAGATAGGGGCGCGATTGCTGCGATCTGGAGGACAAATTACA
CACACTTGCGCCTGAGCGCCAAGCACAGGGTTGTTGGTCCTCATATTCACGAGGTCGCTGAGAGCACGGT
GGGCTAATGTTGCCATGGGTAGCATATACTACCCAAATATCTGGATAGCATATGCTATCCTAATCTATAT
CTGGGTAGCATAGGCTATCCTAATCTATATCTGGGTAGCATATGCTATCCTAATCTATATCTGGGTAGTA
TATGCTATCCTAATTTATATCTGGGTAGCATAGGCTATCCTAATCTATATCTGGGTAGCATATGCTATCC
TAATCTATATCTGGGTAGTATATGCTATCCTAATCTGTATCCGGGTAGCATATGCTATCCTAATAGAGAT
TAGGGTAGTATATGCTATCCTAATTTATATCTGGGTAGCATATACTACCCAAATATCTGGATAGCATATG
CTATCCTAATCTATATCTGGGTAGCATATGCTATCCTAATCTATATCTGGGTAGCATAGGCTATCCTAAT
CTATATCTGGGTAGCATATGCTATCCTAATCTATATCTGGGTAGTATATGCTATCCTAATTTATATCTGG
GTAGCATAGGCTATCCTAATCTATATCTGGGTAGCATATGCTATCCTAATCTATATCTGGGTAGTATATG
CTATCCTAATCTGTATCCGGGTAGCATATGCTATCCTCATGCATATACAGTCAGCATATGATACCCAGTA
GTAGAGTGGGAGTGCTATCCTTTGCATATGCCGCCACCTCCCAAGGGGGCGTGAATTTTCGCTGCTTGTC
CTTTTCCTGCTGGTTGCTCCCATTCTTAGGTGAATTTAAGGAGGCCAGGCTAAAGCCGTCGCATGTCTGA
TTGCTCACCAGGTAAATGTCGCTAATGTTTTCCAACGCGAGAAGGTGTTGAGCGCGGAGCTGAGTGACGT
GACAACATGGGTATGCCCAATTGCCCCATGTTGGGAGGACGAAAATGGTGACAAGACAGATGGCCAGAAA
TACACCAACAGCACGCATGATGTCTACTGGGGATTTATTCTTTAGTGCGGGGGAATACACGGCTTTTAAT
ACGATTGAGGGCGTCTCCTAACAAGTTACATCACTCCTGCCCTTCCTCACCCTCATCTCCATCACCTCCT
TCATCTCCGTCATCTCCGTCATCACCCTCCGCGGCAGCCCCTTCCACCATAGGTGGAAACCAGGGAGGCA
AATCTACTCCATCGTCAAAGCTGCACACAGTCACCCTGATATTGCAGGTAGGAGCGGGCTTTGTCATAAC
AAGGTCCTTAATCGCATCCTTCAAAACCTCAGCAAATATATGAGTTTGTAAAAAGACCATGAAATAACAG
ACAATGGACTCCCTTAGCGGGCCAGGTTGTGGGCCGGGTCCAGGGGCCATTCCAAAGGGGAGACGACTCA
ATGGTGTAAGACGACATTGTGGAATAGCAAGGGCAGTTCCTCGCCTTAGGTTGTAAAGGGAGGTCTTACT
ACCTCCATATACGAACACACCGGCGACCCAAGTTCCTTCGTCGGTAGTCCTTTCTACGTGACTCCTAGCC
AGGAGAGCT
